Addgene plasmid #193243: Lenti-sgTmem132d#2/Cre
Purpose: Lentiviral vector expressing Cre recombinase (driven by mPGK promoter) and an sgRNA against the mouse Tmem132d gene
Depositing lab: Julien Sage. Depositing organization: Stanford University. Publication: A multiplexed in vivo approach to identify driver genes in small cell lung cancer. Lee MC, Cai H, Murray CW, Li C, Shue YT, Andrejka L, He AL, Holzem AME, Drainas AP, Ko JH, Coles GL, Kong C, Zhu S, Zhu C, Wang J, van de Rijn M, Petrov DA, Winslow MM, Sage J. Cell Rep. 2023 Jan 13;42(1):111990. doi: 10.1016/j.celrep.2023.111990. PubMed 36640300.
Backbone
  Vector backbone: pLL3.3
  Vector type: Mammalian Expression, Lentiviral, CRISPR
Growth in bacteria
  Bacterial resistance: Ampicillin, 100 μg/mL
  Growth temperature: 37°C
  Growth strain: NEB Stable
  Copy number: High Copy
Gene/Insert
  Gene/Insert name: sgTmem132d#2
  gRNA/shRNA sequence: TGTCTCCAGGAACTGCACGG
  Species: M. musculus (mouse)
  Insert size (bp): 20
  Entrez Gene: Tmem132d (a.k.a. C630028F04Rik)
  Promoter: U6
  Cloning method: Restriction Enzyme; 5′ cloning site Unknown (unknown if destroyed); 3′ cloning site Unknown (unknown if destroyed)
Terms and licenses: Academic/Nonprofit Terms; Industry Terms: Not Available to Industry
Depositor comments: Please visit https://www.biorxiv.org/content/10.1101/2022.03.28.485708v1 for bioRxiv preprint.
How to cite: Lenti-sgTmem132d#2/Cre was a gift from Julien Sage (Addgene plasmid # 193243 ; http://n2t.net/addgene:193243 ; RRID:Addgene_193243)
