[The description below was written by a language model from this plasmid's Addgene catalogue record and pLannotate feature annotations shown in this document.]
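Description:
Lenti-sgTmem132d#2/Cre is a 7,770 nt HIV-1-based lentiviral transfer plasmid built on the pLL3.3 backbone that delivers two payloads at once: a CRISPR guide RNA against mouse Tmem132d and Cre recombinase. In bacteria it is maintained through a high-copy ColE1/pUC-type origin and selected with ampicillin via the β-lactamase gene. For virus production, a CMV enhancer/promoter sits upstream of a truncated 5' LTR to drive transcription of the viral genome. That genome carries the Ψ packaging signal with adjoining gag sequence, the Rev response element for nuclear export of the unspliced RNA, and the cPPT/CTS. A WPRE downstream of the cargo enhances transcript expression, and a second truncated LTR, preceded by residual nef-region sequence, closes the proviral unit. The packaging functions are not on the plasmid and must be supplied in trans.

The cargo consists of two independent expression units in the same orientation. A human U6 RNA polymerase III promoter drives the 20-nt Tmem132d-targeting spacer (guide #2 for this gene, judging by the name) fused to a Streptococcus pyogenes Cas9 guide scaffold, which is annotated as a tracrRNA fragment. Immediately downstream, the mouse PGK promoter drives Cre. No Cas9 is encoded, so editing requires target cells that supply it. This design suits mice carrying loxP-flanked or Cre-activated alleles, potentially including a Cre-dependent Cas9, although the record does not specify the recipient strain. In such a setting, one transduction event would both trigger Cre-mediated recombination and disrupt Tmem132d in the same cell. The associated publication describes a multiplexed in vivo approach to identifying driver genes in small cell lung cancer, consistent with this vector being one member of a set testing candidate genes.
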