Features (pLannotate 1.2.2; 21 found; start..end, strand, type, name):
      1..380     +  enhancer       CMV enhancer: human cytomegalovirus immediate early enhancer
    381..580     +  promoter       CMV promoter: human cytomegalovirus (CMV) immediate early promoter
    598..778     +  LTR            5' LTR (truncated): truncated 5' long terminal repeat (LTR) from HIV-1
    825..950     +  misc_feature   HIV-1 Ψ: packaging signal of human immunodeficiency virus type 1
    934..1272    +  CDS            HIV-1 gag (fragment): gag protein from human immunodeficiency virus 1; gag
   1447..1680    +  misc_feature   RRE: The Rev response element (RRE) of HIV-1 allows for Rev-dependent mRNA export from the nucleus to the cytoplasm.
   2057..2157    +  CDS            Rev (fragment): human immunodeficiency virus 1 (HIV-1) Rev protein; rev; enhances nuclear export of unspliced and incompletely spliced viral mRNAs
   2207..2324    +  misc_feature   cPPT/CTS: central polypurine tract and central termination sequence of HIV-1
   2406..2646    +  promoter       U6 promoter: RNA polymerase III promoter for human U6 snRNA
   2694..2761    +  misc_RNA       tracrRNA (fragment): trans-activating CRISPR RNA for the Streptococcus pyogenes CRISPR/Cas9 system
   2814..3306    +  promoter       PGK promoter: mouse phosphoglycerate kinase 1 promoter
   3336..4366    +  CDS            Cre (fragment): site-specific recombinase Cre is a site-specific recombinase from bacteriophage P1. Recombination occurs at loxP sequences.
   4399..4422    +  misc_feature   MCS (fragment): pBluescript multiple cloning site
   4422..5010    +  misc_feature   WPRE: woodchuck hepatitis virus posttranscriptional regulatory element
   5011..5030    +  misc_feature   MCS (fragment): pBluescript multiple cloning site
   5032..5532    +  CDS            nef (fragment): NEF_HV1LA - Experimental evidence at protein level: Swiss-Prot protein existence level 1. Extracellular Nef protein targets CD4(+) T-lymphocytes for apoptosis by interacting with CXCR4 surface receptors. From Human immunodeficiency virus type 1 group M subtype B (isolate Lai) (HIV-1).
   5539..5719    +  LTR            5' LTR (truncated): truncated 5' long terminal repeat (LTR) from HIV-1
   5781..6369    -  rep_origin     ori: high-copy-number ColE1/pMB1/pBR322/pUC origin of replication
   6540..7400    -  CDS            AmpR: β-lactamase; bla; confers resistance to ampicillin, carbenicillin, and related antibiotics
   7401..7505    -  promoter       AmpR promoter: bla
   7564..7616    -  misc_feature   bom (fragment): basis of mobility region from pBR322
>Addgene plasmid #193243 | Lenti-sgTmem132d#2/Cre | addgene full sequence | sequence record 379592 | Addgene NGS Result
GACATTGATTATTGACTAGTTATTAATAGTAATCAATTACGGGGTCATTAGTTCATAGCCCATATATGGA
GTTCCGCGTTACATAACTTACGGTAAATGGCCCGCCTGGCTGACCGCCCAACGACCCCCGCCCATTGACG
TCAATAATGACGTATGTTCCCATAGTAACGCCAATAGGGACTTTCCATTGACGTCAATGGGTGGAGTATT
TACGGTAAACTGCCCACTTGGCAGTACATCAAGTGTATCATATGCCAAGTACGCCCCCTATTGACGTCAA
TGACGGTAAATGGCCCGCCTGGCATTATGCCCAGTACATGACCTTATGGGACTTTCCTACTTGGCAGTAC
ATCTACGTATTAGTCATCGCTATTACCATGGTGATGCGGTTTTGGCAGTACATCAATGGGCGTGGATAGC
GGTTTGACTCACGGGGATTTCCAAGTCTCCACCCCATTGACGTCAATGGGAGTTTGTTTTGGCACCAAAA
TCAACGGGACTTTCCAAAATGTCGTAACAACTCCGCCCCATTGACGCAAATGGGCGGTAGGCGTGTACGG
TGGGAGGTCTATATAAGCAGCGCGTTTTGCCTGTACTGGGTCTCTCTGGTTAGACCAGATCTGAGCCTGG
GAGCTCTCTGGCTAACTAGGGAACCCACTGCTTAAGCCTCAATAAAGCTTGCCTTGAGTGCTTCAAGTAG
TGTGTGCCCGTCTGTTGTGTGACTCTGGTAACTAGAGATCCCTCAGACCCTTTTAGTCAGTGTGGAAAAT
CTCTAGCAGTGGCGCCCGAACAGGGACTTGAAAGCGAAAGGGAAACCAGAGGAGCTCTCTCGACGCAGGA
CTCGGCTTGCTGAAGCGCGCACGGCAAGAGGCGAGGGGCGGCGACTGGTGAGTACGCCAAAAATTTTGAC
TAGCGGAGGCTAGAAGGAGAGAGATGGGTGCGAGAGCGTCAGTATTAAGCGGGGGAGAATTAGATCGCGA
TGGGAAAAAATTCGGTTAAGGCCAGGGGGAAAGAAAAAATATAAATTAAAACATATAGTATGGGCAAGCA
GGGAGCTAGAACGATTCGCAGTTAATCCTGGCCTGTTAGAAACATCAGAAGGCTGTAGACAAATACTGGG
ACAGCTACAACCATCCCTTCAGACAGGATCAGAAGAACTTAGATCATTATATAATACAGTAGCAACCCTC
TATTGTGTGCATCAAAGGATAGAGATAAAAGACACCAAGGAAGCTTTAGACAAGATAGAGGAAGAGCAAA
ACAAAAGTAAGACCACCGCACAGCAAGCGGCCGGCCGCTGATCTTCAGACCTGGAGGAGGAGATATGAGG
GACAATTGGAGAAGTGAATTATATAAATATAAAGTAGTAAAAATTGAACCATTAGGAGTAGCACCCACCA
AGGCAAAGAGAAGAGTGGTGCAGAGAGAAAAAAGAGCAGTGGGAATAGGAGCTTTGTTCCTTGGGTTCTT
GGGAGCAGCAGGAAGCACTATGGGCGCAGCGTCAATGACGCTGACGGTACAGGCCAGACAATTATTGTCT
GGTATAGTGCAGCAGCAGAACAATTTGCTGAGGGCTATTGAGGCGCAACAGCATCTGTTGCAACTCACAG
TCTGGGGCATCAAGCAGCTCCAGGCAAGAATCCTGGCTGTGGAAAGATACCTAAAGGATCAACAGCTCCT
GGGGATTTGGGGTTGCTCTGGAAAACTCATTTGCACCACTGCTGTGCCTTGGAATGCTAGTTGGAGTAAT
AAATCTCTGGAACAGATTTGGAATCACACGACCTGGATGGAGTGGGACAGAGAAATTAACAATTACACAA
GCTTAATACACTCCTTAATTGAAGAATCGCAAAACCAGCAAGAAAAGAATGAACAAGAATTATTGGAATT
AGATAAATGGGCAAGTTTGTGGAATTGGTTTAACATAACAAATTGGCTGTGGTATATAAAATTATTCATA
ATGATAGTAGGAGGCTTGGTAGGTTTAAGAATAGTTTTTGCTGTACTTTCTATAGTGAATAGAGTTAGGC
AGGGATATTCACCATTATCGTTTCAGACCCACCTCCCAACCCCGAGGGGACCCGACAGGCCCGAAGGAAT
AGAAGAAGAAGGTGGAGAGAGAGACAGAGACAGATCCATTCGATTAGTGAACGGATCGGCACTGCGTGCG
CCAATTCTGCAGACAAATGGCAGTATTCATCCACAATTTTAAAAGAAAAGGGGGGATTGGGGGGTACAGT
GCAGGGGAAAGAATAGTAGACATAATAGCAACAGACATACAAACTAAAGAATTACAAAAACAAATTACAA
AAATTCAAAATTTTCGGGTTTATTACAGGGACAGCAGAGATCCAGTTTGGTTAGTACCGGGCCCGCTCTA
GCCCTGCAGGAACTGTTTAAACTGTGAGGGCCTATTTCCCATGATTCCTTCATATTTGCATATACGATAC
AAGGCTGTTAGAGAGATAATTGGAATTAATTTGACTGTAAACACAAAGATATTAGTACAAAATACGTGAC
GTAGAAAGTAATAATTTCTTGGGTAGTTTGCAGTTTTAAAATTATGTTTTAAAATGGACTATCATATGCT
TACCGTAACTTGAAAGTATTTCGATTTCTTGGCTTTATATATCTTGTGGAAAGGACCAAACACCGTGTCT
CCAGGAACTGCACGGGTTTAAGAGCTATGCTGGAAACAGCATAGCAAGTTTAAATAAGGCTAGTCCGTTA
TCAACTTGAAAAAGTGGCACCGAGTCGGTGCTTTTTTGTTTGGCGCGCCTATGGCTTAATTAACATGGCG
GCCGCATTCTACCGGGTAGGGGAGGCGCTTTTCCCAAGGCAGTCTGGAGCATGCGCTTTAGCAGCCCCGC
TGGGCACTTGGCGCTACACAAGTGGCCTCTGGCCTCGCACACATTCCACATCCACCGGTAGGCGCCAACC
GGCTCCGTTCTTTGGTGGCCCCTTCGCGCCACCTTCTACTCCTCCCCTAGTCAGGAAGTTCCCCCCCGCC
CCGCAGCTCGCGTCGTGCAGGACGTGACAAATGGAAGTAGCACGTCTCACTAGTCTCGTGCAGATGGACA
GCACCGCTGAGCAATGGAAGCGGGTAGGCCTTTGGGGCAGCGGCCAATAGCAGCTTTGCTCCTTCGCTTT
CTGGGCTCAGAGGCTGGGAAGGGGTGGGTCCGGGGGCGGGCTCAGGGGCGGGCTCAGGGGCGGGGCGGGC
GCCCGAAGGTCCTCCGGAGGCCCGGCATTCTGCACGCTTCAAAAGCGCACGTCTGCCGCGCTGTTCTCCT
CTTCCTCATCTCCGGGACCCGGGATGCCCAAGAAGAAGAGGAAGGTGTCCAATTTACTGACCGTACACCA
AAATTTGCCTGCATTACCGGTCGATGCAACGAGTGATGAGGTTCGCAAGAACCTGATGGACATGTTCAGG
GATCGCCAGGCGTTTTCTGAGCATACCTGGAAAATGCTTCTGTCCGTTTGCCGGTCGTGGGCGGCATGGT
GCAAGTTGAATAACCGGAAATGGTTTCCCGCAGAACCTGAAGATGTTCGCGATTATCTTCTATATCTTCA
GGCGCGCGGTCTGGCAGTAAAAACTATCCAGCAACATTTGGGCCAGCTAAACATGCTTCATCGTCGGTCC
GGGCTGCCACGACCAAGTGACAGCAATGCTGTTTCACTGGTTATGCGGCGGATCCGAAAAGAAAACGTTG
ATGCCGGTGAACGTGCAAAACAGGCTCTAGCGTTCGAACGCACTGATTTCGACCAGGTTCGTTCACTCAT
GGAAAATAGCGATCGCTGCCAGGATATACGTAATCTGGCATTTCTGGGGATTGCTTATAACACCCTGTTA
CGTATAGCCGAAATTGCCAGGATCAGGGTTAAAGATATCTCACGTACTGACGGTGGGAGAATGTTAATCC
ATATTGGCAGAACGAAAACGCTGGTTAGCACCGCAGGTGTAGAGAAGGCACTTAGCCTGGGGGTAACTAA
ACTGGTCGAGCGATGGATTTCCGTCTCTGGTGTAGCTGATGATCCGAATAACTACCTGTTTTGCCGGGTC
AGAAAAAATGGTGTTGCCGCGCCATCTGCCACCAGCCAGCTATCAACTCGCGCCCTGGAAGGGATTTTTG
AAGCAACTCATCGATTGATTTACGGCGCTAAGGATGACTCTGGTCAGAGATACCTGGCCTGGTCTGGACA
CAGTGCCCGTGTCGGAGCCGCGCGAGATATGGCCCGCGCTGGAGTTTCAATACCGGAGATCATGCAAGCT
GGTGGCTGGACCAATGTAAATATTGTCATGAACTATATCCGTAACCTGGATAGTGAAACAGGGGCAATGG
TGCGCCTGCTGGAAGATGGCGATTAGCCATGTTTAAGGGTTCCGGTTCCACTAGGTACAATTCGATATCA
AGCTTATCGATAATCAACCTCTGGATTACAAAATTTGTGAAAGATTGACTGGTATTCTTAACTATGTTGC
TCCTTTTACGCTATGTGGATACGCTGCTTTAATGCCTTTGTATCATGCTATTGCTTCCCGTATGGCTTTC
ATTTTCTCCTCCTTGTATAAATCCTGGTTGCTGTCTCTTTATGAGGAGTTGTGGCCCGTTGTCAGGCAAC
GTGGCGTGGTGTGCACTGTGTTTGCTGACGCAACCCCCACTGGTTGGGGCATTGCCACCACCTGTCAGCT
CCTTTCCGGGACTTTCGCTTTCCCCCTCCCTATTGCCACGGCGGAACTCATCGCCGCCTGCCTTGCCCGC
TGCTGGACAGGGGCTCGGCTGTTGGGCACTGACAATTCCGTGGTGTTGTCGGGGAAATCATCGTCCTTTC
CTTGGCTGCTCGCCTGTGTTGCCACCTGGATTCTGCGCGGGACGTCCTTCTGCTACGTCCCTTCGGCCCT
CAATCCAGCGGACCTTCCTTCCCGCGGCCTGCTGCCGGCTCTGCGGCCTCTTCCGCGTCTTCGCCTTCGC
CCTCAGACGAGTCGGATCTCCCTTTGGGCCGCCTCCCCGCATCGATACCGTCGACCTCGATCGAGACCTA
GAAAAACATGGAGCAATCACAAGTAGCAATACAGCAGCTACCAATGCTGATTGTGCCTGGCTAGAAGCAC
AAGAGGAGGAGGAGGTGGGTTTTCCAGTCACACCTCAGGTACCTTTAAGACCAATGACTTACAAGGCAGC
TGTAGATCTTAGCCACTTTTTAAAAGAAAAGGGGGGACTGGAAGGGCTAATTCACTCCCAACGAAGACAA
GATATCCTTGATCTGTGGATCTACCACACACAAGGCTACTTCCCTGATTGGCAGAACTACACACCAGGGC
CAGGGATCAGATATCCACTGACCTTTGGATGGTGCTACAAGCTAGTACCAGTTGAGCAAGAGAAGGTAGA
AGAAGCCAATGAAGGAGAGAACACCCGCTTGTTACACCCTGTGAGCCTGCATGGGATGGATGACCCGGAG
AGAGAAGTATTAGAGTGGAGGTTTGACAGCCGCCTAGCATTTCATCACATGGCCCGAGAGCTGCATCCGG
ACTGTACTGGGTCTCTCTGGTTAGACCAGATCTGAGCCTGGGAGCTCTCTGGCTAACTAGGGAACCCACT
GCTTAAGCCTCAATAAAGCTTGCCTTGAGTGCTTCAAGTAGTGTGTGCCCGTCTGTTGTGTGACTCTGGT
AACTAGAGATCCCTCAGACCCTTTTAGTCAGTGTGGAAAATCTCTAGCAGCATGTGAGCAAAAGGCCAGC
AAAAGGCCAGGAACCGTAAAAAGGCCGCGTTGCTGGCGTTTTTCCATAGGCTCCGCCCCCCTGACGAGCA
TCACAAAAATCGACGCTCAAGTCAGAGGTGGCGAAACCCGACAGGACTATAAAGATACCAGGCGTTTCCC
CCTGGAAGCTCCCTCGTGCGCTCTCCTGTTCCGACCCTGCCGCTTACCGGATACCTGTCCGCCTTTCTCC
CTTCGGGAAGCGTGGCGCTTTCTCATAGCTCACGCTGTAGGTATCTCAGTTCGGTGTAGGTCGTTCGCTC
CAAGCTGGGCTGTGTGCACGAACCCCCCGTTCAGCCCGACCGCTGCGCCTTATCCGGTAACTATCGTCTT
GAGTCCAACCCGGTAAGACACGACTTATCGCCACTGGCAGCAGCCACTGGTAACAGGATTAGCAGAGCGA
GGTATGTAGGCGGTGCTACAGAGTTCTTGAAGTGGTGGCCTAACTACGGCTACACTAGAAGAACAGTATT
TGGTATCTGCGCTCTGCTGAAGCCAGTTACCTTCGGAAAAAGAGTTGGTAGCTCTTGATCCGGCAAACAA
ACCACCGCTGGTAGCGGTGGTTTTTTTGTTTGCAAGCAGCAGATTACGCGCAGAAAAAAAGGATCTCAAG
AAGATCCTTTGATCTTTTCTACGGGGTCTGACGCTCAGTGGAACGAAAACTCACGTTAAGGGATTTTGGT
CATGAGATTATCAAAAAGGATCTTCACCTAGATCCTTTTAAATTAAAAATGAAGTTTTAAATCAATCTAA
AGTATATATGAGTAAACTTGGTCTGACAGTTACCAATGCTTAATCAGTGAGGCACCTATCTCAGCGATCT
GTCTATTTCGTTCATCCATAGTTGCCTGACTCCCCGTCGTGTAGATAACTACGATACGGGAGGGCTTACC
ATCTGGCCCCAGTGCTGCAATGATACCGCGAGACCCACGCTCACCGGCTCCAGATTTATCAGCAATAAAC
CAGCCAGCCGGAAGGGCCGAGCGCAGAAGTGGTCCTGCAACTTTATCCGCCTCCATCCAGTCTATTAATT
GTTGCCGGGAAGCTAGAGTAAGTAGTTCGCCAGTTAATAGTTTGCGCAACGTTGTTGCCATTGCTACAGG
CATCGTGGTGTCACGCTCGTCGTTTGGTATGGCTTCATTCAGCTCCGGTTCCCAACGATCAAGGCGAGTT
ACATGATCCCCCATGTTGTGCAAAAAAGCGGTTAGCTCCTTCGGTCCTCCGATCGTTGTCAGAAGTAAGT
TGGCCGCAGTGTTATCACTCATGGTTATGGCAGCACTGCATAATTCTCTTACTGTCATGCCATCCGTAAG
ATGCTTTTCTGTGACTGGTGAGTACTCAACCAAGTCATTCTGAGAATAGTGTATGCGGCGACCGAGTTGC
TCTTGCCCGGCGTCAATACGGGATAATACCGCGCCACATAGCAGAACTTTAAAAGTGCTCATCATTGGAA
AACGTTCTTCGGGGCGAAAACTCTCAAGGATCTTACCGCTGTTGAGATCCAGTTCGATGTAACCCACTCG
TGCACCCAACTGATCTTCAGCATCTTTTACTTTCACCAGCGTTTCTGGGTGAGCAAAAACAGGAAGGCAA
AATGCCGCAAAAAAGGGAATAAGGGCGACACGGAAATGTTGAATACTCATACTCTTCCTTTTTCAATATT
ATTGAAGCATTTATCAGGGTTATTGTCTCATGAGCGGATACATATTTGAATGTATTTAGAAAAATAAACA
AATAGGGGTTCCGCGCACATTTCCCCGAAAAGTGCCACCTGACGTCGACGGATCGGGAGATCTCCCGATC
CCCTATGGTGCACTCTCAGTACAATCTGCTCTGATGCCGCATAGTTAAGCCAGTATCTGCTCCCTGCTTG
TGTGTTGGAGGTCGCTGAGTAGTGCGCGAGCAAAATTTAAGCTACAACAAGGCAAGGCTTGACCGACAAT
TGCATGAAGAATCTGCTTAGGGTTAGGCGTTTTGCGCTGCTTCGCGATGTACGGGCCAGATATACGCGTT
